Addgene plasmid #30500: Barkor Δ10
Depositing lab: Qing Zhong. Depositing organization: University of California, Berkeley. Publication: Autophagosome targeting and membrane curvature sensing by Barkor/Atg14(L). Fan W, Nassiri A, Zhong Q. Proc Natl Acad Sci U S A. 2011 May 10;108(19):7769-74. doi: 10.1073/pnas.1016472108. Epub 2011 Apr 25. PubMed 21518905.
Backbone
  Vector backbone: phrGFP-N1
  Backbone manufacturer: Agilent Technologies
  Backbone size w/o insert (bp): 4300
  Vector type: Mammalian Expression
Growth in bacteria
  Bacterial resistance: Ampicillin, 100 μg/mL
  Growth temperature: 37°C
  Growth strain: DH5alpha
  Copy number: High Copy
Gene/Insert
  Gene/Insert name: Barkor (alt name: ATG14L/ATG14)
  Species: H. sapiens (human)
  Insert size (bp): 1446
  Mutation: 1-483aa
  GenBank ID: KIAA0831
  Entrez Gene: ATG14 (a.k.a. ATG14L, BARKOR, KIAA0831)
  Tag / fusion protein: hrGFP (N terminal on backbone); 3xFlag (C terminal on insert)
  Cloning method: Restriction Enzyme; 5′ cloning site SalI (not destroyed); 3′ cloning site BamHI (not destroyed)
  Sequencing primers: 5′ CAGCTGACCAGCCTGGGCAAG; 3′ TAATACGACTCACTATAGGG
Terms and licenses: Academic/Nonprofit Terms; Industry Terms: Not Available to Industry
How to cite: Barkor Δ10 was a gift from Qing Zhong (Addgene plasmid # 30500 ; http://n2t.net/addgene:30500 ; RRID:Addgene_30500)
