[The description below was written by a language model from this plasmid's Addgene catalogue record.]
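Description:
Barkor Δ10 is a mammalian expression plasmid built on the phrGFP-N1 backbone (Agilent Technologies, about 4.3 kb without insert). It is maintained in E. coli as a high-copy plasmid under ampicillin selection. The record does not include a feature table, so the promoter driving expression, the polyadenylation signal, the replication origin and any mammalian selection marker are not stated.

The insert is a roughly 1.45 kb fragment of human Barkor, also known as ATG14, ATG14L or KIAA0831, cloned between SalI and BamHI sites that both remain intact. It is a truncation encoding residues 1–483; the name Δ10 suggests that it removes about ten residues from the C-terminal end of the protein, although the record itself gives only the retained range. According to the record, the protein is expressed as a fusion with humanized Renilla GFP (hrGFP), contributed by the backbone at the N terminus, and carries a 3xFlag tag at the C terminus of the insert. The fluorescent partner allows the protein's subcellular distribution to be followed by microscopy in transfected cells, while the Flag epitope supports detection by immunoblotting or immunoprecipitation.

ATG14 is an autophagy factor, and the associated study addresses how Barkor/Atg14(L) is targeted to autophagosomes and senses membrane curvature. This construct therefore most likely serves as one of a set of deletion mutants used to map the regions needed for those properties, typically by comparing its localization or behavior with that of the full-length protein.
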