>Addgene plasmid #30500 | Barkor Δ10 | addgene partial sequence | sequence record 35507 | 30500 with hrGFP-F
GGCTTCGTGGAGCAGCACGAGACCGCCATCGCCCAGCTGACCAGCCTGGGCAAGCCCCTGGGCAGCCTGC
ACGAGTGGGTGGAGCTCTCCGGACTCAGATCTGCGTCTCCCAGTGGGAAGGGAGCCCGGGCGCTGGAGGC
TCCTGGCTGCGGGCCCCGGCCGCTCGCCCGGGACCTGGTGGACTCCGTGGACGATGCGGAGGGGCTGTAC
GTGGCTGTGGAGCGCTGCCCGCTGTGCAACACTACCCGCCGGCGGCTGACCTGCGCCAAATGCGTTCAGA
GCGGCGATTTCGTCTACTTCGACGGCCGCGACCGGGAGAGGTTTATCGACAAGAAGGAAAGGTTAAGCCG
ACTTAAGAGCAAGCAAGAAGAATTTCAGAAAGAAGTGTTAAAAGCTATGGAAGGAAAATGGATAACAGAT
CAGTTGAGATGGAAAATAATGTCCTGCAAGATGAGGATTGAACAGTTAAAACAAACAATATGTAAAGGAA
ATGAAGAAATGGAGAAAAATTCTGAAGGCCTTCTCAAAACCAAGGAAAAGAATCAGAAGCTTTACAGTCG
AGCACAACGGCACCAAGAGAAAAAGGAGAAGATTCAGAGGCATAATCGCAAACTTGGTGACCTGGTAGAA
AAAAAGACCATTGACTTAAGAAGTCATTATGAGCGTCTGGCAAATCTTCGACGATCCCATATATTAGAGC
TCACCTCTGTCATTTTTCCAATCGAGGAAGTAAAGACGGGTGTGAGAGACCCCGCAGATGTGTCTTCAGA
GAGTGACAGTGCCATGACCTCCAGCACTGTGAGCAAGCTTGCTGAAGCCCGGAGGACAACTTACCTCTCA
GGACGATGGGTCTGTGACGATCACAACGGAGACAC
