>Addgene plasmid #30500 | Barkor Δ10 | addgene partial sequence | sequence record 36790 | SV40pA-R 5'-GAAATTTGTGATGCTATTGC-3'
AGCGCATAACAGTTACAACAACAATTGCATTCATTTTATGTTTCAGGTTCAGGGGGAGGTGTGGGAGGTT
TTTTAAAGCAAGTAAAACCTCTACAAATGTGGTATGGCTGATTATGATCATGAACAGACTGTGAGGACTG
AGGGGCCTGAAATGAGCCTTGGGACTGTGAATCTAAAATACACAAACAATTAGAATCAGTAGTTTAACAC
ATTATACACTTAAAAATTGGATCTCCATTCGCCATTCAGGCTGCGCAACTGTTGGGAAGGGCGATCGAGT
GAATTGTAATACGACTCACTATAGGGCGAATTGGGTACACTTACCTGGTACCCTATTATCTAGATCCGGT
GGATCCCTACTTGTCATCGTCATCCTTGTAGTCGATGTCATGATCTTTATAATCACCGTCATGGTCTTTG
TAGTCGTCGACTGCAGAATTCGAGGTCACCGAGGCTGCTGCAGAGGAGATCATCCCACCTGCACTGCTGC
TCGCGATGGGTGGGGACGCCTGGGTGCTCTGACTCTGGGAGACTTCCACAGACTGGGAAGGGATATCACA
AAACCGGGGACTAGGCAAGTTCTCCCAGTCTGTGCCCAGGTCGGTTTCTTCATCGCTGACGCGCTCATCT
CCGCTCTCATCTGATTCTCCAGCAACTCCGGGATCCACAAATTCCATGGACTCCTCAAGGTCTGCTCGTA
CTTCAAAGGGCCCTGACCTGCCTAGGTGTTCAGAGCTTGGACTGACCAGGTACATTAGATTCCTGAGGGT
ATGCAGTGGTTGTAATTGATCTAAATTTACATGCTGAGAAAAACAAAGGTAAAGAATATTTGCATTCAGT
TTCTTCACTGCTCGAGTAAATTTCTGCTTGCTTAGATTTTCGCCACAAAATTCACTGTTGCAGAGC
